Addgene plasmid #60666: PB-Lmo2
Purpose: PiggyBac expression vector encoding murine Lmo2 downstream of a doxycycline inducible promoter
Depositing lab: James Thomson. Depositing organization: Morgridge Institute for Research. Publication: An expandable, inducible hemangioblast state regulated by fibroblast growth factor. Vereide DT, Vickerman V, Swanson SA, Chu LF, McIntosh BE, Thomson JA. Stem Cell Reports. 2014 Dec 9;3(6):1043-57. doi: 10.1016/j.stemcr.2014.10.003. Epub 2014 Nov 13. PubMed 25458896.
Backbone
  Vector backbone: pBTO-Dest
  Backbone manufacturer: Thomson lab
  Backbone size w/o insert (bp): 4179
  Total vector size (bp): 4866
  Vector type: Mammalian Expression ; PiggyBac
Growth in bacteria
  Bacterial resistance: Ampicillin, 100 μg/mL
  Growth temperature: 37°C
  Growth strain: Top10
  Copy number: Unknown
Gene/Insert
  Gene/Insert name: Lmo2
  Species: M. musculus (mouse)
  Insert size (bp): 687
  Entrez Gene: Lmo2 (a.k.a. Rbtn-2, Rbtn2, Rhom-2, Ttg2)
  Cloning method: Gateway Cloning
  Sequencing primers: 5′ ATCCACGCTGTTTTGACCTC; 3′ GCTCTAGAGTCGGTGACTAGTATCAAT
Resource information
  A portion of this plasmid was derived from a plasmid made by: Open Biosystems
Terms and licenses: Academic/Nonprofit Terms; Industry Terms: Not Available to Industry
How to cite: PB-Lmo2 was a gift from James Thomson (Addgene plasmid # 60666 ; http://n2t.net/addgene:60666 ; RRID:Addgene_60666)
