[The description below was written by a language model from this plasmid's Addgene catalogue record and pLannotate feature annotations shown in this document.]
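Description:
PB-Lmo2 is a 4,866 bp mammalian expression plasmid of the PiggyBac transposon type, built on the pBTO-Dest destination backbone (4,179 bp without insert). It carries mouse Lmo2 under a doxycycline-inducible promoter. In bacteria it replicates from a high-copy ColE1/pUC-type origin and is selected with ampicillin through the AmpR β-lactamase gene and its own promoter. Remnants of common cloning-vector sequence are also annotated, including the lac promoter and operator, a CAP binding site, and fragments of lacI, lacZα, rop and bom. These appear to be backbone carry-over rather than functional parts of the payload.

The expression cassette begins with a Tet-responsive promoter, annotated as eight repeated short matches to tet operator elements followed by a minimal promoter segment matching TRE3GV. The Lmo2 insert, listed as 687 bp, was introduced by Gateway recombination and is flanked by attB1 and attB2 sites. The annotated coding sequence within it spans 474 bp and matches the mouse LMO2 (RBTN2) protein, which acts with TAL1/SCL and LDB1 in erythroid development. A bovine growth hormone polyadenylation signal terminates the transcript. No epitope tag, reporter or mammalian selection marker is annotated, and no Tet transactivator is encoded, so induction requires one to be supplied separately. The PiggyBac terminal repeats implied by the vector type are not called out in the feature table. They would mediate genomic integration when a PiggyBac transposase is provided in trans. The associated publication concerns an inducible, expandable hemangioblast state, consistent with use for stable, doxycycline-controlled Lmo2 expression in mammalian cells.
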