Features (pLannotate 1.2.2; 23 found; start..end, strand, type, name):
    452..472     +  promoter       tight TRE promoter (fragment): Tet-responsive promoter PTight, consisting of seven tet operator sequences followed by the minimal CMV promoter
    489..509     +  promoter       tight TRE promoter (fragment): Tet-responsive promoter PTight, consisting of seven tet operator sequences followed by the minimal CMV promoter
    526..546     +  promoter       tight TRE promoter (fragment): Tet-responsive promoter PTight, consisting of seven tet operator sequences followed by the minimal CMV promoter
    563..583     +  promoter       tight TRE promoter (fragment): Tet-responsive promoter PTight, consisting of seven tet operator sequences followed by the minimal CMV promoter
    600..620     +  promoter       tight TRE promoter (fragment): Tet-responsive promoter PTight, consisting of seven tet operator sequences followed by the minimal CMV promoter
    637..657     +  promoter       tight TRE promoter (fragment): Tet-responsive promoter PTight, consisting of seven tet operator sequences followed by the minimal CMV promoter
    674..694     +  promoter       tight TRE promoter (fragment): Tet-responsive promoter PTight, consisting of seven tet operator sequences followed by the minimal CMV promoter
    711..731     +  promoter       tight TRE promoter (fragment): Tet-responsive promoter PTight, consisting of seven tet operator sequences followed by the minimal CMV promoter
    739..784     +  promoter       TRE3GV promoter (fragment): 3rd-generation Tet-responsive promoter that can be activated by binding of Tet-On® 3G, optimized for retroviral and lentiviral vectors
    856..880     +  protein_bind   attB1: mutant version of attB; recombination site for the Gateway® BP reaction BP Clonase™
   1108..1581    +  CDS            Lmo2: RBTN2_MOUSE - Also known as Rbtn-2, Rbtn2, Rhom-2. Experimental evidence at protein level: Swiss-Prot protein existence level 1. Acts with TAL1/SCL to regulate red blood cell development. Also acts with LDB1 to maintain erythroid precursors in an immature state. From Mus musculus (Mouse).
   1598..1622    -  protein_bind   attB2: mutant version of attB; recombination site for the Gateway® BP reaction BP Clonase™
   1701..1812    +  polyA_signal   bGH poly(A) signal: bovine growth hormone polyadenylation signal
   2270..2286    -  protein_bind   lac operator: The lac repressor binds to the lac operator to inhibit transcription in E. coli. This inhibition can be relieved by adding lactose or isopropyl-β-D-thiogalactopyranoside (IPTG). lac repressor encoded by lacI
   2294..2324    -  promoter       lac promoter: promoter for the E. coli lac operon
   2339..2360    -  protein_bind   CAP binding site: CAP binding activates transcription in the presence of cAMP. E. coli catabolite activator protein
   2373..2465    -  CDS            lacI (fragment): lac repressor; lacI; The lac repressor binds to the lac operator to inhibit transcription in E. coli. This inhibition can be relieved by adding lactose or isopropyl-β-D-thiogalactopyranoside (IPTG).
   2648..3236    -  rep_origin     ori: high-copy-number ColE1/pMB1/pBR322/pUC origin of replication
   3407..4267    -  CDS            AmpR: β-lactamase; bla; confers resistance to ampicillin, carbenicillin, and related antibiotics
   4268..4372    -  promoter       AmpR promoter: bla
   4467..4502    +  CDS            rop (fragment): Rop protein, which maintains plasmids at low copy number; rop
   4604..4703    +  misc_feature   bom (fragment): basis of mobility region from pBR322
   4709..4866    -  CDS            lacZα (fragment): LacZα fragment of β-galactosidase; lacZ fragment
>Addgene plasmid #60666 | PB-Lmo2 | depositor full sequence | sequence record 97515 | PB-Lmo2 sequence 4866 bps
TCAAGCTTTATTATTTAACCCTAGAAAGATAATCATATTGTGACGTACGTTAAAGATAATCATGCGTAAA
ATTGACGCATGTGTTTTATCGGTCTGTATATCGAGGTTTATTTATTAATTTGAATAGATATTAAGTTTTA
TTATATTTACACTTACATACTAATAATAAATTCAACAAACAATTTATTTATGTTTATTTATTTATTAAAA
AAAAACAAAAACTCAAAATTTCTTCTATAAAGTAACAAAACTTTTAAACATTCTCTCTTTTACAAAAATA
AACTTATTTTGTACTTTAAAAACAGTCATGTTGTAATCGATAATAAGTAATTAGCTTAACCTATACATAA
TAGAAACAAATTATACTTATTAGTCAGTCAGAAACAACTTTGGCACATATCAATATTATGCTCTCGTTAA
TTAACTCGAGGGATCCAAGCTGGCCGCACGTCTCCCTATCAGTGATAGAGAAGTCGACACGTCTCGAGCT
CCCTATCAGTGATAGAGAAGGTACGTCTAGAACGTCTCCCTATCAGTGATAGAGAAGTCGACACGTCTCG
AGCTCCCTATCAGTGATAGAGAAGGTACGTCTAGAACGTCTCCCTATCAGTGATAGAGAAGTCGACACGT
CTCGAGCTCCCTATCAGTGATAGAGAAGGTACGTCTAGAACGTCTCCCTATCAGTGATAGAGAAGTCGAC
ACGTCTCGAGCTCCCTATCAGTGATAGAGAAGGTACCCCCTATATAAGCAGAGCTCGTTTAGTGAACCGT
CAGATCGCCTGGAGACGCCATCCACGCTGTTTTGACCTCCATAGAAGACACCGGGACCGATCCAGCCTCC
GCGGTGGCGGCCATCACAAGTTTGTACAAAAAAGCAGGCTCCGAATTCGCCCTTAGGATGATTCGCTCTC
TCTCTTTGGCGTTTGAAGGGAGCGCGGTGACTGTCCTTGAGCGTGGAGGGGCGAGCTCGCCAGCGGAGCG
ACCGAGCAAGAGGAGGCGCAGGAGCGGCGGCGCCCGAGCACCCGAGGGGGTCCGAGTCCAGGCAGCTAGC
CAGCCACGCGCCACAAAGGGAGCGCCCCCGCCGCCCGGCACGCCGCCCCCCTCCCCAATGTCCTCGGCCA
TCGAAAGGAAGAGCCTGGACCCGTCTGAGGAACCCGTGGATGAGGTGCTGCAGATACCCCCATCCCTGCT
GACATGTGGTGGCTGCCAGCAGAACATAGGGGACCGCTACTTCCTGAAAGCCATCGACCAGTACTGGCAT
GAGGATTGCCTCAGCTGTGACCTCTGTGGGTGTCGGCTGGGAGAGGTGGGGAGGCGCCTCTACTACAAGC
TGGGACGGAAATTGTGCAGGAGAGACTATCTCAGGCTTTTTGGTCAGGATGGTCTCTGTGCATCCTGTGA
CAAGCGGATCCGTGCCTATGAGATGACGATGCGGGTGAAAGACAAAGTGTATCACCTGGAGTGTTTCAAA
TGCGCCGCCTGTCAGAAGCATTTCTGTGTAGGTGACAGATACCTTCTCATCAACTCCGACATAGTGTGTG
AACAAGACATCTACGAGTGGACCAAGATCAATGGGATCATCTAGAAGGGCGAATTCGACCCAGCTTTCTT
GTACAAAGTGGTGATCCAACCGGTATAGATCTATGGCCGGCCATCAATTGATACTAGTCACCGACTCTAG
AGCTCGCTGATCAGCCTCGACTGTGCCTTCTAGTTGCCAGCCATCTGTTGTTTGCCCCTCCCCCGTGCCT
TCCTTGACCCTGGAAGGTGCCACTCCCACTGTCCTTTCCTAATAAAATGAGGAAATTGCATCGCATTGTC
TGAGTAGGTGTCATTCTATTCTGGGGGGTGGGGTGGGGCAGGACAGCAAGGGGGAGGATTGGGAAGACAA
TAGCAGGCACTAGTCGGTCACGATATCTATAACAAGAAAATATATATATAATAAGTTATCACGTAAGTAG
AACATGAAATAACAATATAATTATCGTATGAGTTAAATCTTAAAAGTCACGTAAAAGATAATCATGCGTC
ATTTTGACTCACGCGGTCGTTATAGTTCAAAATCAGTGACACTTACCGCATTGACAAGCACGCCTCACGG
GAGCTCCAAGCGGCGACTGAGATGTCCTAAATGCACAGCGACGGATTCGCGCTATTTAGAAAGAGAGAGC
AATATTTCAAGAATGCATGCGTCAATTTTACGCAGACTATCTTTCTAGGGTTAAAAAAAGCTTGGCGTAA
TCATGGTCATAGCTGTTTCCTGTGTGAAATTGTTATCCGCTCACAATTCCACACAACATACGAGCCGGAA
GCATAAAGTGTAAAGCCTGGGGTGCCTAATGAGTGAGCTAACTCACATTAATTGCGTTGCGCTCACTGCC
CGCTTTCCAGTCGGGAAACCTGTCGTGCCAGCTGCATTAATGAATCGGCCAACGCGCGGGGAGAGGCGGT
TTGCGTATTGGGCGCTCTTCCGCTTCCTCGCTCACTGACTCGCTGCGCTCGGTCGTTCGGCTGCGGCGAG
CGGTATCAGCTCACTCAAAGGCGGTAATACGGTTATCCACAGAATCAGGGGATAACGCAGGAAAGAACAT
GTGAGCAAAAGGCCAGCAAAAGGCCAGGAACCGTAAAAAGGCCGCGTTGCTGGCGTTTTTCCATAGGCTC
CGCCCCCCTGACGAGCATCACAAAAATCGACGCTCAAGTCAGAGGTGGCGAAACCCGACAGGACTATAAA
GATACCAGGCGTTTCCCCCTGGAAGCTCCCTCGTGCGCTCTCCTGTTCCGACCCTGCCGCTTACCGGATA
CCTGTCCGCCTTTCTCCCTTCGGGAAGCGTGGCGCTTTCTCATAGCTCACGCTGTAGGTATCTCAGTTCG
GTGTAGGTCGTTCGCTCCAAGCTGGGCTGTGTGCACGAACCCCCCGTTCAGCCCGACCGCTGCGCCTTAT
CCGGTAACTATCGTCTTGAGTCCAACCCGGTAAGACACGACTTATCGCCACTGGCAGCAGCCACTGGTAA
CAGGATTAGCAGAGCGAGGTATGTAGGCGGTGCTACAGAGTTCTTGAAGTGGTGGCCTAACTACGGCTAC
ACTAGAAGAACAGTATTTGGTATCTGCGCTCTGCTGAAGCCAGTTACCTTCGGAAAAAGAGTTGGTAGCT
CTTGATCCGGCAAACAAACCACCGCTGGTAGCGGTGGTTTTTTTGTTTGCAAGCAGCAGATTACGCGCAG
AAAAAAAGGATCTCAAGAAGATCCTTTGATCTTTTCTACGGGGTCTGACGCTCAGTGGAACGAAAACTCA
CGTTAAGGGATTTTGGTCATGAGATTATCAAAAAGGATCTTCACCTAGATCCTTTTAAATTAAAAATGAA
GTTTTAAATCAATCTAAAGTATATATGAGTAAACTTGGTCTGACAGTTACCAATGCTTAATCAGTGAGGC
ACCTATCTCAGCGATCTGTCTATTTCGTTCATCCATAGTTGCCTGACTCCCCGTCGTGTAGATAACTACG
ATACGGGAGGGCTTACCATCTGGCCCCAGTGCTGCAATGATACCGCGAGACCCACGCTCACCGGCTCCAG
ATTTATCAGCAATAAACCAGCCAGCCGGAAGGGCCGAGCGCAGAAGTGGTCCTGCAACTTTATCCGCCTC
CATCCAGTCTATTAATTGTTGCCGGGAAGCTAGAGTAAGTAGTTCGCCAGTTAATAGTTTGCGCAACGTT
GTTGCCATTGCTACAGGCATCGTGGTGTCACGCTCGTCGTTTGGTATGGCTTCATTCAGCTCCGGTTCCC
AACGATCAAGGCGAGTTACATGATCCCCCATGTTGTGCAAAAAAGCGGTTAGCTCCTTCGGTCCTCCGAT
CGTTGTCAGAAGTAAGTTGGCCGCAGTGTTATCACTCATGGTTATGGCAGCACTGCATAATTCTCTTACT
GTCATGCCATCCGTAAGATGCTTTTCTGTGACTGGTGAGTACTCAACCAAGTCATTCTGAGAATAGTGTA
TGCGGCGACCGAGTTGCTCTTGCCCGGCGTCAATACGGGATAATACCGCGCCACATAGCAGAACTTTAAA
AGTGCTCATCATTGGAAAACGTTCTTCGGGGCGAAAACTCTCAAGGATCTTACCGCTGTTGAGATCCAGT
TCGATGTAACCCACTCGTGCACCCAACTGATCTTCAGCATCTTTTACTTTCACCAGCGTTTCTGGGTGAG
CAAAAACAGGAAGGCAAAATGCCGCAAAAAAGGGAATAAGGGCGACACGGAAATGTTGAATACTCATACT
CTTCCTTTTTCAATATTATTGAAGCATTTATCAGGGTTATTGTCTCATGAGCGGATACATATTTGAATGT
ATTTAGAAAAATAAACAAATAGGGGTTCCGCGCACATTTCCCCGAAAAGTGCCACCTGACGTCTAAGAAA
CCATTATTATCATGACATTAACCTATAAAAATAGGCGTATCACGAGGCCCTTTCGTCTCGCGCGTTTCGG
TGATGACGGTGAAAACCTCTGACACATGCAGCTCCCGGAGACGGTCACAGCTTGTCTGTAAGCGGATGCC
GGGAGCAGACAAGCCCGTCAGGGCGCGTCAGCGGGTGTTGGCGGGTGTCGGGGCTGGCTTAACTATGCGG
CATCAGAGCAGATTGTACTGAGAGTGCACCATATGCGGTGTGAAATACCGCACAGATGCGTAAGGAGAAA
ATACCGCATCAGGCGCCATTCGCCATTCAGGCTGCGCAACTGTTGGGAAGGGCGATCGGTGCGGGCCTCT
TCGCTATTACGCCAGCTGGCGAAAGGGGGATGTGCTGCAAGGCGATTAAGTTGGGTAACGCCAGGGTTTT
CCCAGTCACGACGTTGTAAAACGACGGCCAGTGAAT
