>Addgene plasmid #60666 | PB-Lmo2 | addgene partial sequence | sequence record 158984 | pBR322ori-F 5'-GGGAAACGCCTGGTATCTTT-3'
GCCACCTCTGACTTGAGCGTCGATTTTTGTGATGCTCGTCAGGGGGGCGGAGCCTATGGAAAAACGCCAG
CAACGCGGCCTTTTTACGGTTCCTGGCCTTTTGCTGGCCTTTTGCTCACATGTTCTTTCCTGCGTTATCC
CCTGATTCTGTGGATAACCGTATTACCGCCTTTGAGTGAGCTGATACCGCTCGCCGCAGCCGAACGACCG
AGCGCAGCGAGTCAGTGAGCGAGGAAGCGGAAGAGCGCCCAATACGCAAACCGCCTCTCCCCGCGCGTTG
GCCGATTCATTAATGCAGCTGGCACGACAGGTTTCCCGACTGGAAAGCGGGCAGTGAGCGCAACGCAATT
AATGTGAGTTAGCTCACTCATTAGGCACCCCAGGCTTTACACTTTATGCTTCCGGCTCGTATGTTGTGTG
GAATTGTGAGCGGATAACAATTTCACACAGGAAACAGCTATGACCATGATTACGCCAAGCTTTTTTTAAC
CCTAGAAAGATAGTCTGCGTAAAATTGACGCATGCATTCTTGAAATATTGCTCTCTCTTTCTAAATAGCG
CGAATCCGTCGCTGTGCATTTAGGACATCTCAGTCGCCGCTTGGAGCTCCCGTGAGGCGTGCTTGTCAAT
GCGG
