>Addgene plasmid #60666 | PB-Lmo2 | addgene partial sequence | sequence record 158985 | pCEP-fwd 5'-AGAGCTCGTTTAGTGAACCG-3'
CCATCCACGCTGTTTTGACCTCCATAGAAGACACCGGGACCGATCCAGCCTCCGCGGTGGCGGCCATCAC
AAGTTTGTACAAAAAAGCAGGCTCCGAATTCGCCCTTAGGATGATTCGCTCTCTCTCTTTGGCGTTTGAA
GGGAGCGCGGTGACTGTCCTTGAGCGTGGAGGGGCGAGCTCGCCAGCGGAGCGACCGAGCAAGAGGAGGC
GCAGGAGCGGCGGCGCCCGAGCACCCGAGGGGGTCCGAGTCCAGGCAGCTAGCCAGCCACGCGCCACAAA
GGGAGCGCCCCCGCCGCCCGGCACGCCGCCCCCCTCCCCAATGTCCTCGGCCATCGAAAGGAAGAGCCTG
GACCCGTCTGAGGAACCCGTGGATGAGGTGCTGCAGATACCCCCATCCCTGCTGACATGTGGTGGCTGCC
AGCAGAACATAGGGGACCGCTACTTCCTGAAAGCCATCGACCAGTACTGGCATGAGGATTGCCTCAGCTG
TGACCTCTGTGGGTGTCGGCTGGGAGAGGTGGGGAGGCGCCTCTACTACAAGCTGGGACGGAAATTGTGC
AGGAGAGACTATCTCAGGCTTTTTGGTCAGGATGGTCTCTGTGCATCCTGTGACAAGCGGATCCGTGCCT
ATGAGATGACGATGCGGGTGAAAGACAAAGTGTATCACCTGGAGTGTTTCAAATGCGCCGCCTGTCAGAA
GCATTTCTGTGTAGGTGACAGATACCTTCTCATCAACTCCGACATAGTGTGTGAACAAGACATCTACGAG
TGGACCAAGATCAATGGGATCATCTAGAAGGGCGAATTCGACCCAGCTTTCTTGTACAAAGTGGTGATCC
AACCGGTATAGATCTATGGCCGGCCATCAATTGATACTAGTCACCGACTCTAGAGCTCGCTGATCAGCCT
CGACTGTGCCTTCTAGTTGCCAGCCATCTGTTGTTTGCCCCTCCCCCGTG
